>Addgene plasmid #141709 | TFORF0804 | addgene full sequence | sequence record 397925 | Addgene NGS Result
TTAATGTAGTCTTATGCAATACTCTTGTAGTCTTGCAACATGGTAACGATGAGTTAGCAACATGCCTTAC
AAGGAGAGAAAAAGCACCGTGCATGCCGATTGGTGGAAGTAAGGTGGTACGATCGTGCCTTATTAGGAAG
GCAACAGACGGGTCTGACATGGATTGGACGAACCACTGAATTGCCGCATTGCAGAGATATTGTATTTAAG
TGCCTAGCTCGATACATAAACGGGTCTCTCTGGTTAGACCAGATCTGAGCCTGGGAGCTCTCTGGCTAAC
TAGGGAACCCACTGCTTAAGCCTCAATAAAGCTTGCCTTGAGTGCTTCAAGTAGTGTGTGCCCGTCTGTT
GTGTGACTCTGGTAACTAGAGATCCCTCAGACCCTTTTAGTCAGTGTGGAAAATCTCTAGCAGTGGCGCC
CGAACAGGGACTTGAAAGCGAAAGGGAAACCAGAGGAGCTCTCTCGACGCAGGACTCGGCTTGCTGAAGC
GCGCACGGCAAGAGGCGAGGGGCGGCGACTGGTGAGTACGCCAAAAATTTTGACTAGCGGAGGCTAGAAG
GAGAGAGATGGGTGCGAGAGCGTCAGTATTAAGCGGGGGAGAATTAGATCGCGATGGGAAAAAATTCGGT
TAAGGCCAGGGGGAAAGAAAAAATATAAATTAAAACATATAGTATGGGCAAGCAGGGAGCTAGAACGATT
CGCAGTTAATCCTGGCCTGTTAGAAACATCAGAAGGCTGTAGACAAATACTGGGACAGCTACAACCATCC
CTTCAGACAGGATCAGAAGAACTTAGATCATTATATAATACAGTAGCAACCCTCTATTGTGTGCATCAAA
GGATAGAGATAAAAGACACCAAGGAAGCTTTAGACAAGATAGAGGAAGAGCAAAACAAAAGTAAGACCAC
CGCACAGCAAGCGGCCGCTGATCTTCAGACCTGGAGGAGGAGATATGAGGGACAATTGGAGAAGTGAATT
ATATAAATATAAAGTAGTAAAAATTGAACCATTAGGAGTAGCACCCACCAAGGCAAAGAGAAGAGTGGTG
CAGAGAGAAAAAAGAGCAGTGGGAATAGGAGCTTTGTTCCTTGGGTTCTTGGGAGCAGCAGGAAGCACTA
TGGGCGCAGCGTCAATGACGCTGACGGTACAGGCCAGACAATTATTGTCTGGTATAGTGCAGCAGCAGAA
CAATTTGCTGAGGGCTATTGAGGCGCAACAGCATCTGTTGCAACTCACAGTCTGGGGCATCAAGCAGCTC
CAGGCAAGAATCCTGGCTGTGGAAAGATACCTAAAGGATCAACAGCTCCTGGGGATTTGGGGTTGCTCTG
GAAAACTCATTTGCACCACTGCTGTGCCTTGGAATGCTAGTTGGAGTAATAAATCTCTGGAACAGATTTG
GAATCACACGACCTGGATGGAGTGGGACAGAGAAATTAACAATTACACAAGCTTAATACACTCCTTAATT
GAAGAATCGCAAAACCAGCAAGAAAAGAATGAACAAGAATTATTGGAATTAGATAAATGGGCAAGTTTGT
GGAATTGGTTTAACATAACAAATTGGCTGTGGTATATAAAATTATTCATAATGATAGTAGGAGGCTTGGT
AGGTTTAAGAATAGTTTTTGCTGTACTTTCTATAGTGAATAGAGTTAGGCAGGGATATTCACCATTATCG
TTTCAGACCCACCTCCCAACCCCGAGGGGACCCATGCATTGCATCTCAATTAGTCAGCAACCAGGTGTGG
AAAGTCCCCAGGCTCCCCAGCAGGCAGAAGTATGCAAAGCATGCGTCTCAATTAGTCAGCAACCATAGTC
CCGCCCCTAACTCCGCCCATCCCGCCCCTAACTCCGCCCAGTTCCGCCCATTCTCCGCCCCATGGCTGAC
TAATTTTTTTTATTTATGCAGAGGCCGAGGCCGCCTCGGCCTCTGAGCTATTCCAGAAGTAGTGAGGAGG
CTTTTTTGGAGGCCTAGGCTTTTGCAAAAAGCTTTCTAGAGGTACCACCGGAGCTTACCATGACCGAGTA
CAAGCCCACGGTGCGCCTCGCCACCCGCGACGACGTCCCCAGGGCCGTACGCACCCTCGCCGCCGCGTTC
GCCGACTACCCCGCCACGCGCCACACCGTCGATCCGGACCGCCACATCGAGCGGGTCACCGAGCTGCAAG
AACTCTTCCTCACGCGCGTCGGGCTCGACATCGGCAAGGTGTGGGTCGCGGACGACGGCGCCGCCGTGGC
GGTCTGGACCACGCCGGAGAGCGTCGAAGCGGGGGCGGTGTTCGCCGAGATCGGCCCGCGCATGGCCGAG
TTGAGCGGTTCCCGGCTGGCCGCGCAGCAACAGATGGAAGGCCTCCTGGCGCCGCACCGGCCCAAGGAGC
CCGCGTGGTTCCTGGCCACCGTCGGCGTCTCGCCCGACCACCAGGGCAAGGGTCTGGGCAGCGCCGTCGT
GCTCCCCGGAGTGGAGGCGGCCGAGCGCGCCGGGGTGCCCGCCTTCCTGGAGACCTCCGCGCCCCGCAAC
CTCCCCTTCTACGAGCGGCTCGGCTTCACCGTCACCGCCGACGTCGAGGTGCCCGAAGGACCGCGCACCT
GGTGCATGACCCGCAAGCCCGGTGCCAGTTAACGAATTCTAGATCTTGAGACAAATGGCAGTATTCATCC
ACAATTTTAAAAGAAAAGGGGGGATTGGGGGGTACAGTGCAGGGGAAAGAATAGTAGACATAATAGCAAC
AGACATACAAACTAAAGAATTACAAAAACAAATTACAAAAATTCAAAATTTTCGGGTTTATTACAGGGAC
AGCAGAGATCCACTTTGGCGCCGGCTCGAGGCCTGCAGGTGCAAAGATGGATAAAGTTTTAAACAGAGAG
GAATCTTTGCAGCTAATGGACCTTCTAGGTCTTGAAAGGAGTGGGAATTGGCTCCGGTGCCCGTCAGTGG
GCAGAGCGCACATCGCCCACAGTCCCCGAGAAGTTGGGGGGAGGGGTCGGCAATTGAACCGGTGCCTAGA
GAAGGTGGCGCGGGGTAAACTGGGAAAGTGATGTCGTGTACTGGCTCCGCCTTTTTCCCGAGGGTGGGGG
AGAACCGTATATAAGTGCAGTAGTCGCCGTGAACGTTCTTTTTCGCAACGGGTTTGCCGCCAGAACACAG
GTAAGTGCCGTGTGTGGTTCCCGCGGGCCTGGCCTCTTTACGGGTTATGGCCCTTGCGTGCCTTGAATTA
CTTCCACCTGGCTGCAGTACGTGATTCTTGATCCCGAGCTTCGGGTTGGAAGTGGGTGGGAGAGTTCGAG
GCCTTGCGCTTAAGGAGCCCCTTCGCCTCGTGCTTGAGTTGAGGCCTGGCCTGGGCGCTGGGGCCGCCGC
GTGCGAATCTGGTGGCACCTTCGCGCCTGTCTCGCTGCTTTCGATAAGTCTCTAGCCATTTAAAATTTTT
GATGACCTGCTGCGACGCTTTTTTTCTGGCAAGATAGTCTTGTAAATGCGGGCCAAGATCTGCACACTGG
TATTTCGGTTTTTGGGGCCGCGGGCGGCGACGGGGCCCGTGCGTCCCAGCGCACATGTTCGGCGAGGCGG
GGCCTGCGAGCGCGGCCACCGAGAATCGGACGGGGGTAGTCTCAAGCTGGCCGGCCTGCTCTGGTGCCTG
GCCTCGCGCCGCCGTGTATCGCCCCGCCCTGGGCGGCAAGGCTGGCCCGGTCGGCACCAGTTGCGTGAGC
GGAAAGATGGCCGCTTCCCGGCCCTGCTGCAGGGAGCTCAAAATGGAGGACGCGGCGCTCGGGAGAGCGG
GCGGGTGAGTCACCCACACAAAGGAAAAGGGCCTTTCCGTCCTCAGCCGTCGCTTCATGTGACTCCACGG
AGTACCGGGCGCCGTCCAGGCACCTCGATTAGTTCTCGAGCTTTTGGAGTACGTCGTCTTTAGGTTGGGG
GGAGGGGTTTTATGCGATGGAGTTTCCCCACACTGAGTGGGTGGAGACTGAAGTTAGGCCAGCTTGGCAC
TTGATGTAATTCTCCTTGGAATTTGCCCTTTTTGAGTTTGGATCTTGGTTCATTCTCAAGCCTCAGACAG
TGGTTCAAAGTTTTTTTCTTCCATTTCAGGTGTCGTGAGGCTAGCACCGCCACCATGGCGGTGCGGAAGA
AGGACGGCGGCCCCAACGTGAAGTACTACGAGGCCGCGGACACCGTGACCCAGTTCGACAACGTGCGGCT
GTGGCTCGGCAAGAACTACAAGAAGTATATACAAGCTGAACCACCCACCAACAAGTCCCTGTCTAGCCTG
GTTGTACAGTTGCTACAATTTCAGGAAGAAGTTTTTGGCAAACATGTCAGCAATGCACCGCTCACTAAAC
TGCCGATCAAATGTTTCCTAGATTTCAAAGCGGGAGGCTCCTTGTGCCACATTCTTGCAGCTGCCTACAA
ATTCAAGAGTGACCAGGGATGGCGGCGTTACGATTTCCAGAATCCATCACGCATGGACCGCAATGTGGAA
ATGTTTATGACCATTGAGAAGTCCTTGGTGCAGAATAATTGCCTGTCTCGACCTAACATTTTTCTGTGCC
CAGAAATTGAGCCCAAACTACTAGGGAAATTAAAGGACATTATCAAGAGACACCAGGGAACAGTCACTGA
GGATAAGAACAATGCCTCCCATGTTGTGTATCCTGTCCCGGGGAATCTAGAAGAAGAGGAATGGGTACGA
CCAGTCATGAAGAGGGATAAGCAGGTTCTTCTGCACTGGGGCTACTATCCTGACAGTTACGACACGTGGA
TCCCAGCGAGTGAAATTGAGGCATCTGTGGAAGATGCTCCAACTCCTGAGAAACCTAGGAAGGTTCATGC
AAAGTGGATCCTGGACACCGACACCTTCAATGAATGGATGAATGAGGAAGACTATGAAGTAAATGATGAC
AAAAACCCTGTCTCCCGCCGAAAGAAGATTTCAGCCAAGACACTGACAGATGAGGTGAACAGCCCAGATT
CAGATCGACGGGACAAGAAGGGGGGAAACTATAAGAAGAGGAAGCGCTCCCCCTCTCCTTCACCAACCCC
AGAAGCAAAGAAGAAAAATGCTAAGAAAGGTCCCTCAACACCTTACACTAAGTCAAAGCGTGGCCACAGA
GAAGAGGAGCAAGAAGACCTGACAAAGGACATGGACGAGCCCTCACCAGTCCCCAATGTAGAAGAGGTGA
CACTTCCCAAAACAGTCAACACAAAGAAAGACTCAGAGTCGGCCCCAGTCAAAGGCGGCACCATGACCGA
CCTGGATGAACAGGAAGATGAAAGCATGGAGACGACGGGCAAGGATGAGGATGAGAACAGTACGGGGAAC
AAGGGAGAGCAGACCAAGAATCCAGACCTGCATGAGGACAATGTGACTGAACAGACCCACCACATCATCA
TTCCCAGCTACGCTGCCTGGTTTGACTACAATAGTGTTCATGCCATTGAGCGGAGGGCTCTCCCCGAGTT
CTTCAACGGCAAGAACAAGTCCAAGACTCCAGAGATCTACCTGGCCTATCGAAACTTTATGATTGACACT
TACCGACTGAACCCCCAAGAGTATCTTACCTCTACCGCCTGCCGCCGAAACCTAGCGGGTGATGTCTGTG
CCATCATGAGGGTCCATGCCTTCCTAGAACAGTGGGGTCTTATTAACTACCAGGTGGATGCTGAGAGTCG
ACCAACCCCAATGGGGCCTCCGCCTACCTCTCACTTCCATGTCTTGGCTGACACACCATCAGGGCTGGTG
CCTCTGCAGCCCAAGACACCTCAGGGCCGCCAGGTTGATGCTGATACCAAGGCTGGGCGAAAGGGCAAAG
AGCTGGATGACCTGGTGCCAGAGACGGCTAAGGGCAAGCCAGAGCTGCAGACCTCTGCTTCCCAACAAAT
GCTCAACTTTCCTGACAAAGGCAAAGAGAAACCAACAGACATGCAAAACTTTGGGCTGCGCACAGACATG
TACACAAAAAAGAATGTTCCCTCCAAGAGCAAGGCTGCAGCCAGTGCCACTCGTGAGTGGACAGAACAGG
AAACCCTGCTTCTCCTGGAGGCACTGGAAATGTACAAAGATGACTGGAACAAAGTGTCCGAGCATGTGGG
AAGCCGCACACAGGACGAGTGCATCTTGCATTTTCTTCGTCTTCCCATTGAAGACCCATACCTGGAGGAC
TCAGAGGCCTCCCTAGGCCCCCTGGCCTACCAACCCATCCCCTTCAGTCAGTCGGGCAACCCTGTTATGA
GCACTGTTGCCTTCCTGGCCTCTGTCGTCGATCCCCGAGTCGCCTCTGCTGCTGCAAAGTCAGCCCTAGA
GGAGTTCTCCAAAATGAAGGAAGAGGTACCCACGGCCTTGGTGGAGGCCCATGTTCGAAAAGTGGAAGAA
GCAGCCAAAGTAACAGGCAAGGCGGACCCTGCCTTCGGTCTGGAAAGCAGTGGCATTGCAGGAACCACCT
CTGATGAGCCTGAGCGGATTGAGGAGAGCGGGAATGACGAGGCTCGGGTGGAAGGCCAGGCCACAGATGA
GAAGAAGGAGCCCAAGGAACCCCGAGAAGGAGGGGGTGCTATAGAGGAGGAAGCAAAAGAGAAAACCAGC
GAGGCTCCCAAGAAGGATGAGGAGAAAGGGAAAGAAGGCGACAGTGAGAAGGAGTCCGAGAAGAGTGATG
GAGACCCAATAGTCGATCCTGAGAAGGAGAAGGAGCCAAAGGAAGGGCAGGAGGAAGTGCTGAAGGAAGT
GGTGGAGTCTGAGGGGGAAAGGAAGACAAAGGTGGAGCGGGACATTGGCGAGGGCAACCTCTCCACCGCT
GCTGCCGCCGCCCTGGCCGCCGCCGCAGTGAAAGCTAAGCACTTGGCTGCTGTTGAGGAAAGGAAGATCA
AATCTTTGGTGGCCCTGCTGGTGGAGACCCAGATGAAAAAGTTGGAGATCAAACTTCGGCACTTTGAGGA
GCTGGAGACTATCATGGACCGGGAGCGAGAAGCACTGGAGTATCAGAGGCAGCAGCTCCTGGCCGACAGA
CAAGCCTTCCACATGGAGCAGCTGAAGTATGCGGAGATGAGGGCTCGGCAGCAGCACTTCCAACAGATGC
ACCAACAGCAGCAGCAGCCACCACCAGCCCTGCCCCCAGGCTCCCAGCCTATCCCCCCAACAGGGGCTGC
TGGGCCACCCGCAGTCCATGGCTTGGCTGTGGCTCCAGCCTCTGTAGTCCCTGCTCCTGCTGGCAGTGGG
GCCCCTCCAGGAAGTTTGGGCCCTTCTGAACAGATTGGGCAGGCAGGGTCAACTGCAGGGCCACAGCAGC
AGCAACCAGCTGGAGCCCCCCAGCCTGGGGCAGTCCCACCAGGGGTTCCCCCCCCTGGACCCCATGGCCC
CTCACCGTTCCCCAACCAACAAACTCCTCCCTCAATGATGCCAGGGGCAGTGCCAGGCAGCGGGCACCCA
GGCGTGGCGGGTAATGCTCCTTTGGGTTTGCCTTTTGGCATGCCGCCTCCTCCTCCTCCTCCTGCTCCAT
CCATCATCCCATTTGGTAGTCTAGCTGACTCCATCAGTATTAACCTCCCCGCTCCTCCTAACCTGCATGG
GCATCACCACCATCTCCCGTTCGCCCCGGGCACTCTCCCCCCACCTAACCTGCCTGTGTCCATGGCGAAC
CCTCTACATCCTAACCTGCCGGCGACCACCACCATGCCATCTTCCTTGCCTCTCGGGCCGGGGCTCGGAT
CCGCCGCAGCCCAAAGCCCTGCCATTGTGGCAGCTGTTCAGGGCAACCTCCTGCCCAGTGCCAGCCCACT
GCCAGACCCAGGCACCCCCCTGCCTCCAGACCCCACAGCCCCGAGCCCAGGCACGGTCACCCCTGTGCCA
CCTCCACAGTAGTAATGAACTAGTCCGTAACTTGAAAGTATTTCGATTTCTTGGCTTTATATATCTTGTG
GAAAGGACGATTCAGAACTCTAGAAGAATCCAGCACGCGTTAAGTCGACAATCAACCTCTGGATTACAAA
ATTTGTGAAAGATTGACTGGTATTCTTAACTATGTTGCTCCTTTTACGCTATGTGGATACGCTGCTTTAA
TGCCTTTGTATCATGCTATTGCTTCCCGTATGGCTTTCATTTTCTCCTCCTTGTATAAATCCTGGTTGCT
GTCTCTTTATGAGGAGTTGTGGCCCGTTGTCAGGCAACGTGGCGTGGTGTGCACTGTGTTTGCTGACGCA
ACCCCCACTGGTTGGGGCATTGCCACCACCTGTCAGCTCCTTTCCGGGACTTTCGCTTTCCCCCTCCCTA
TTGCCACGGCGGAACTCATCGCCGCCTGCCTTGCCCGCTGCTGGACAGGGGCTCGGCTGTTGGGCACTGA
CAATTCCGTGGTGTTGTCGGGGAAATCATCGTCCTTTCCTTGGCTGCTCGCCTGTGTTGCCACCTGGATT
CTGCGCGGGACGTCCTTCTGCTACGTCCCTTCGGCCCTCAATCCAGCGGACCTTCCTTCCCGCGGCCTGC
TGCCGGCTCTGCGGCCTCTTCCGCGTCTTCGCCTTCGCCCTCAGACGAGTCGGATCTCCCTTTGGGCCGC
CTCCCCGCGTCGACTTTAAGACCAATGACTTACAAGGCAGCTGTAGATCTTAGCCACTTTTTAAAAGAAA
AGGGGGGACTGGAAGGGCTAATTCACTCCCAACGAAGACAAGATCTGCTTTTTGCTTGTACTGGGTCTCT
CTGGTTAGACCAGATCTGAGCCTGGGAGCTCTCTGGCTAACTAGGGAACCCACTGCTTAAGCCTCAATAA
AGCTTGCCTTGAGTGCTTCAAGTAGTGTGTGCCCGTCTGTTGTGTGACTCTGGTAACTAGAGATCCCTCA
GACCCTTTTAGTCAGTGTGGAAAATCTCTAGCAGTACGTATAGTAGTTCATGTCATCTTATTATTCAGTA
TTTATAACTTGCAAAGAAATGAATATCAGAGAGTGAGAGGAACTTGTTTATTGCAGCTTATAATGGTTAC
AAATAAAGCAATAGCATCACAAATTTCACAAATAAAGCATTTTTTTCACTGCATTCTAGTTGTGGTTTGT
CCAAACTCATCAATGTATCTTATCATGTCTGGCTCTAGCTATCCCGCCCCTAACTCCGCCCATCCCGCCC
CTAACTCCGCCCAGTTCCGCCCATTCTCCGCCCCATGGCTGACTAATTTTTTTTATTTATGCAGAGGCCG
AGGCCGCCTCGGCCTCTGAGCTATTCCAGAAGTAGTGAGGAGGCTTTTTTGGAGGCCTAGGGACGTACCC
AATTCGCCCTATAGTGAGTCGTATTACGCGCGCTCACTGGCCGTCGTTTTACAACGTCGTGACTGGGAAA
ACCCTGGCGTTACCCAACTTAATCGCCTTGCAGCACATCCCCCTTTCGCCAGCTGGCGTAATAGCGAAGA
GGCCCGCACCGATCGCCCTTCCCAACAGTTGCGCAGCCTGAATGGCGAATGGG
[124 nt withheld, positions 9434-9557]
C
[91 nt withheld, positions 9559-9649]
A
[49 nt withheld, positions 9651-9699]
CCTTTGACGTTGGAGTCCACGTTCTTT
[37 nt withheld, positions 9727-9763]
ACCCTATCTCGGTCTATTCTTTTGATTTATAAGGGATTTTGCCGATTTCGGCCTATTGGTTAAAAAATGA
GCTGATTTAACAAAAATTTAACGCGAATTTTAACAAAATATTAACGCTTACAATTTAGGTGGCACTTTTC
GGGGAAATGTGCGCGGAACCCCTATTTGTTTATTTTTCTAAATACATTCAAATATGTATCCGCTCATGAG
ACAATAACCCTGATAAATGCTTCAATAATATTGAAAAAGGAAGAGTATGAGTATTCAACATTTCCGTGTC
GCCCTTATTCCCTTTTTTGCGGCATTTTGCCTTCCTGTTTTTGCTCACCCAGAAACGCTGGTGAAAGTAA
AAGATGCTGAAGATCAGTTGGGTGCACGAGTGGGTTACATCGAACTGGATCTCAACAGCGGTAAGATCCT
TGAGAGTTTTCGCCCCGAAGAACGTTTTCCAATGATGAGCACTTTTAAAGTTCTGCTATGTGGCGCGGTA
TTATCCCGTATTGACGCCGGGCAAGAGCAACTCGGTCGCCGCATACACTATTCTCAGAATGACTTGGTTG
AGTACTCACCAGTCACAGAAAAGCATCTTACGGATGGCATGACAGTAAGAGAATTATGCAGTGCTGCCAT
AACCATGAGTGATAACACTGCGGCCAACTTACTTCTGACAACGATCGGAGGACCGAAGGAGCTAACCGCT
TTTTTGCACAACATGGGGGATCATGTAACTCGCCTTGATCGTTGGGAACCGGAGCTGAATGAAGCCATAC
CAAACGACGAGCGTGACACCACGATGCCTGTAGCAATGGCAACAACGTTGCGCAAACTATTAACTGGCGA
ACTACTTACTCTAGCTTCCCGGCAACAATTAATAGACTGGATGGAGGCGGATAAAGTTGCAGGACCACTT
CTGCGCTCGGCCCTTCCGGCTGGCTGGTTTATTGCTGATAAATCTGGAGCCGGTGAGCGTGGGTCTCGCG
GTATCATTGCAGCACTGGGGCCAGATGGTAAGCCCTCCCGTATCGTAGTTATCTACACGACGGGGAGTCA
GGCAACTATGGATGAACGAAATAGACAGATCGCTGAGATAGGTGCCTCACTGATTAAGCATTGGTAACTG
TCAGACCAAGTTTACTCATATATACTTTAGATTGATTTAAAACTTCATTTTTAATTTAAAAGGATCTAGG
TGAAGATCCTTTTTGATAATCTCATGACCAAAATCCCTTAACGTGAGTTTTCGTTCCACTGAGCGTCAGA
CCCCGTAGAAAAGATCAAAGGATCTTCTTGAGATCCTTTTTTTCTGCGCGTAATCTGCTGCTTGCAAACA
AAAAAACCACCGCTACCAGCGGTGGTTTGTTTGCCGGATCAAGAGCTACCAACTCTTTTTCCGAAGGTAA
CTGGCTTCAGCAGAGCGCAGATACCAAATACTGTTCTTCTAGTGTAGCCGTAGTTAGGCCACCACTTCAA
GAACTCTGTAGCACCGCCTACATACCTCGCTCTGCTAATCCTGTTACCAGTGGCTGCTGCCAGTGGCGAT
AAGTCGTGTCTTACCGGGTTGGACTCAAGACGATAGTTACCGGATAAGGCGCAGCGGTCGGGCTGAACGG
GGGGTTCGTGCACACAGCCCAGCTTGGAGCGAACGACCTACACCGAACTGAGATACCTACAGCGTGAGCT
ATGAGAAAGCGCCACGCTTCCCGAAGGGAGAAAGGCGGACAGGTATCCGGTAAGCGGCAGGGTCGGAACA
GGAGAGCGCACGAGGGAGCTTCCAGGGGGAAACGCCTGGTATCTTTATAGTCCTGTCGGGTTTCGCCACC
TCTGACTTGAGCGTCGATTTTTGTGATGCTCGTCAGGGGGGCGGAGCCTATGGAAAAACGCCAGCAACGC
GGCCTTTTTACGGTTCCTGGCCTTTTGCTGGCCTTTTGCTCACATGTTCTTTCCTGCGTTATCCCCTGAT
TCTGTGGATAACCGTATTACCGCCTTTGAGTGAGCTGATACCGCTCGCCGCAGCCGAACGACCGAGCGCA
GCGAGTCAGTGAGCGAGGAAGCGGAAGAGCGCCCAATACGCAAACCGCCTCTCCCCGCGCGTTGGCCGAT
TCATTAATGCAGCTGGCACGACAGGTTTCCCGACTGGAAAGCGGGCAGTGAGCGCAACGCAATTAATGTG
AGTTAGCTCACTCATTAGGCACCCCAGGCTTTACACTTTATGCTTCCGGCTCGTATGTTGTGTGGAATTG
TGAGCGGATAACAATTTCACACAGGAAACAGCTATGACCATGATTACGCCAAGCGCGCAATTAACCCTCA
CTAAAGGGAACAAAAGCTGGAGCTGCAAGC
Features (pLannotate 1.2.2; 31 found; start..end, strand, type, name):
      5..231     +  promoter       RSV promoter: Rous sarcoma virus enhancer/promoter
    232..412     +  LTR            5' LTR (truncated): truncated 5' long terminal repeat (LTR) from HIV-1
    459..584     +  misc_feature   HIV-1 Ψ: packaging signal of human immunodeficiency virus type 1
    568..931     +  CDS            HIV-1 gag (fragment): gag protein from human immunodeficiency virus 1; gag
   1077..1310    +  misc_feature   RRE: The Rev response element (RRE) of HIV-1 allows for Rev-dependent mRNA export from the nucleus to the cytoplasm.
   1687..1713    +  CDS            Rev (fragment): human immunodeficiency virus 1 (HIV-1) Rev protein; rev; enhances nuclear export of unspliced and incompletely spliced viral mRNAs
   1720..1743    +  promoter       SV40 promoter (fragment): SV40 early promoter
   1744..1815    +  promoter       SV40 promoter (fragment): SV40 enhancer and early promoter
   1839..1974    +  rep_origin     SV40 ori: SV40 origin of replication
   2020..2616    +  CDS            PuroR (fragment): puromycin N-acetyltransferase; pac from Streptomyces; confers resistance to puromycin
   2665..2782    +  misc_feature   cPPT/CTS: central polypurine tract and central termination sequence of HIV-1
   2847..2913    +  CDS            small t antigen (fragment): SV40 (simian virus 40) small t antigen
   2920..4098    +  promoter       EF-1α promoter: strong constitutive promoter for human elongation factor EF-1α
   4115..7849    +  CDS            SMARCC2: SMRC2_HUMAN - Also known as BAF170. Experimental evidence at protein level: Swiss-Prot protein existence level 1. Involved in transcriptional activation and repression of select genes by chromatin remodeling (alteration of DNA-nucleosome topology). Component of SWI/SNF chromatin remodeling complexes that carry out key enzymatic activities, changing chromatin structure by altering DNA-histone contacts within a nucleosome in an ATP-dependent manner (PubMed:11018012). Can stimulate the ATPase activity of the catalytic subunit of these complexes (PubMed:10078207). May be required for CoREST depend
   7865..7918    +  promoter       U6 promoter (fragment): RNA polymerase III promoter for human U6 snRNA
   7960..8548    +  misc_feature   WPRE: woodchuck hepatitis virus posttranscriptional regulatory element
   8599..8618    +  misc_feature   cPPT/CTS (fragment): central polypurine tract and central termination sequence of HIV-1
   8620..8853    +  LTR            3' LTR (ΔU3): self-inactivating 3' long terminal repeat (LTR) from HIV-1
   8931..9052    +  polyA_signal   SV40 poly(A) signal: SV40 polyadenylation signal
   9092..9227    +  rep_origin     SV40 ori: SV40 origin of replication
   9248..9266    -  promoter       T7 promoter: promoter for bacteriophage T7 RNA polymerase
   9274..9429    +  CDS            lacZα (fragment): LacZα fragment of β-galactosidase; lacZ fragment
   9434..9862    +  rep_origin     f1 ori (sequence partly withheld): f1 bacteriophage origin of replication; arrow indicates direction of (+) strand synthesis
   9915..10019   +  promoter       AmpR promoter: bla
  10020..10880   +  CDS            AmpR: β-lactamase; bla; confers resistance to ampicillin, carbenicillin, and related antibiotics
  11051..11639   +  rep_origin     ori: high-copy-number ColE1/pMB1/pBR322/pUC origin of replication
  11822..11914   +  CDS            lacI (fragment): lac repressor; lacI; The lac repressor binds to the lac operator to inhibit transcription in E. coli. This inhibition can be relieved by adding lactose or isopropyl-β-D-thiogalactopyranoside (IPTG).
  11927..11948   +  protein_bind   CAP binding site: CAP binding activates transcription in the presence of cAMP. E. coli catabolite activator protein
  11963..11993   +  promoter       lac promoter: promoter for the E. coli lac operon
  11997..12019   +  protein_bind   lac operator (fragment): The lac repressor binds to the lac operator to inhibit transcription in E. coli. This inhibition can be relieved by adding lactose or isopropyl-β-D-thiogalactopyranoside (IPTG). lac repressor encoded by lacI
  12062..12080   +  promoter       T3 promoter: promoter for bacteriophage T3 RNA polymerase
