[The description below was written by a language model from this plasmid's Addgene catalogue record and pLannotate feature annotations shown in this document.]
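Description:
TFORF0804 is a third-generation-style, self-inactivating lentiviral expression plasmid built on the pLX_TRC317 backbone from the Broad Institute Genetic Perturbation Platform. It carries the human SMARCC2 (BAF170) open reading frame for overexpression in mammalian cells. In bacteria it is maintained through a high-copy ColE1/pUC-type origin with ampicillin selection via β-lactamase; an f1 origin and remnants of a lac/lacZα cloning region flanked by T7 and T3 promoters are also annotated in the backbone. The depositor notes that the plasmid may recombine, as can happen with LTR-containing vectors.

The viral genome is transcribed from an RSV promoter fused to a truncated HIV-1 5' LTR, followed by the Ψ packaging signal, a gag fragment and the Rev response element, and it ends in a ΔU3 3' LTR with a downstream SV40 polyadenylation signal. Within this unit, an SV40 early promoter/origin segment sits upstream of the puromycin N-acetyltransferase gene for selecting transduced cells, and a cPPT/CTS element aids nuclear import of the reverse-transcribed genome. The EF-1α promoter then drives the SMARCC2 coding sequence, which encodes a core subunit of SWI/SNF ATP-dependent chromatin remodelling complexes. A WPRE downstream enhances transcript stability and expression.

The catalogue entry states that each ORF in this collection is paired with a unique 24-bp barcode, although the barcode is not annotated as a separate feature; a short U6 promoter fragment annotated between the ORF and the WPRE may relate to this region, but the record does not say so. The construct belongs to a transcription factor ORF library designed for pooled overexpression screens, where barcodes identify which factor each cell received, as in studies of directed differentiation.
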