Addgene plasmid #141709: TFORF0804
Purpose: Lentiviral vector for overexpressing transcription factor ORFs with unique 24-bp barcodes. Barcodes facilitate identification of transcription factors in pooled screens.
Depositing lab: Feng Zhang. Depositing organization: Broad Institute. Publication: A transcription factor atlas of directed differentiation. Joung J, Ma S, Tay T, Geiger-Schuller KR, Kirchgatterer PC, Verdine VK, Guo B, Arias-Garcia MA, Allen WE, Singh A, Kuksenko O, Abudayyeh OO, Gootenberg JS, Fu Z, Macrae RK, Buenrostro JD, Regev A, Zhang F. Cell. 2023 Jan 5;186(1):209-229.e26. doi: 10.1016/j.cell.2022.11.026. PubMed 36608654.
Backbone
  Vector backbone: pLX_TRC317
  Backbone manufacturer: Broad Institute Genetic Perturbation Platform
  Backbone size w/o insert (bp): 8264
  Vector type: Mammalian Expression, Lentiviral
  Selectable markers: Puromycin
Growth in bacteria
  Bacterial resistance: Ampicillin, 100 μg/mL
  Growth temperature: 37°C
  Growth strain: NEB Stable
  Copy number: High Copy
Gene/Insert
  Gene/Insert name: SMARCC2
  Species: H. sapiens (human)
  Insert size (bp): 3839
  Entrez Gene: SMARCC2 (a.k.a. BAF170, CRACC2, CSS8, Rsc8)
  Promoter: EF1a
  Cloning method: Unknown
  Sequencing primers: 5′ GGGTGGAGACTGAAGTTAGGCCAG; 3′ CACATAGCGTAAAAGGAGCAACATAG
Terms and licenses: Academic/Nonprofit Terms; Industry Terms: Not Available to Industry
Depositor comments: XM_005269101,ENST00000550164 . The transcription factor ORF portion of this plasmid was synthesized by Genewiz. Please test multiple small colonies in case of plasmid recombination. To make this collection available in a timely manner, a portion of this collection was not fully sequenced by Addgene. If an Addgene verified full plasmid sequence is not available, please contact us prior to placing an order to request the full sequence.
How to cite: TFORF0804 was a gift from Feng Zhang (Addgene plasmid # 141709 ; http://n2t.net/addgene:141709 ; RRID:Addgene_141709)
