>Addgene plasmid #141709 | TFORF0804 | depositor partial sequence | sequence record 277264 | Insert
ACCGCCACCATGGCGGTGCGGAAGAAGGACGGCGGCCCCAACGTGAAGTACTACGAGGCCGCGGACACCG
TGACCCAGTTCGACAACGTGCGGCTGTGGCTCGGCAAGAACTACAAGAAGTATATACAAGCTGAACCACC
CACCAACAAGTCCCTGTCTAGCCTGGTTGTACAGTTGCTACAATTTCAGGAAGAAGTTTTTGGCAAACAT
GTCAGCAATGCACCGCTCACTAAACTGCCGATCAAATGTTTCCTAGATTTCAAAGCGGGAGGCTCCTTGT
GCCACATTCTTGCAGCTGCCTACAAATTCAAGAGTGACCAGGGATGGCGGCGTTACGATTTCCAGAATCC
ATCACGCATGGACCGCAATGTGGAAATGTTTATGACCATTGAGAAGTCCTTGGTGCAGAATAATTGCCTG
TCTCGACCTAACATTTTTCTGTGCCCAGAAATTGAGCCCAAACTACTAGGGAAATTAAAGGACATTATCA
AGAGACACCAGGGAACAGTCACTGAGGATAAGAACAATGCCTCCCATGTTGTGTATCCTGTCCCGGGGAA
TCTAGAAGAAGAGGAATGGGTACGACCAGTCATGAAGAGGGATAAGCAGGTTCTTCTGCACTGGGGCTAC
TATCCTGACAGTTACGACACGTGGATCCCAGCGAGTGAAATTGAGGCATCTGTGGAAGATGCTCCAACTC
CTGAGAAACCTAGGAAGGTTCATGCAAAGTGGATCCTGGACACCGACACCTTCAATGAATGGATGAATGA
GGAAGACTATGAAGTAAATGATGACAAAAACCCTGTCTCCCGCCGAAAGAAGATTTCAGCCAAGACACTG
ACAGATGAGGTGAACAGCCCAGATTCAGATCGACGGGACAAGAAGGGGGGAAACTATAAGAAGAGGAAGC
GCTCCCCCTCTCCTTCACCAACCCCAGAAGCAAAGAAGAAAAATGCTAAGAAAGGTCCCTCAACACCTTA
CACTAAGTCAAAGCGTGGCCACAGAGAAGAGGAGCAAGAAGACCTGACAAAGGACATGGACGAGCCCTCA
CCAGTCCCCAATGTAGAAGAGGTGACACTTCCCAAAACAGTCAACACAAAGAAAGACTCAGAGTCGGCCC
CAGTCAAAGGCGGCACCATGACCGACCTGGATGAACAGGAAGATGAAAGCATGGAGACGACGGGCAAGGA
TGAGGATGAGAACAGTACGGGGAACAAGGGAGAGCAGACCAAGAATCCAGACCTGCATGAGGACAATGTG
ACTGAACAGACCCACCACATCATCATTCCCAGCTACGCTGCCTGGTTTGACTACAATAGTGTTCATGCCA
TTGAGCGGAGGGCTCTCCCCGAGTTCTTCAACGGCAAGAACAAGTCCAAGACTCCAGAGATCTACCTGGC
CTATCGAAACTTTATGATTGACACTTACCGACTGAACCCCCAAGAGTATCTTACCTCTACCGCCTGCCGC
CGAAACCTAGCGGGTGATGTCTGTGCCATCATGAGGGTCCATGCCTTCCTAGAACAGTGGGGTCTTATTA
ACTACCAGGTGGATGCTGAGAGTCGACCAACCCCAATGGGGCCTCCGCCTACCTCTCACTTCCATGTCTT
GGCTGACACACCATCAGGGCTGGTGCCTCTGCAGCCCAAGACACCTCAGGGCCGCCAGGTTGATGCTGAT
ACCAAGGCTGGGCGAAAGGGCAAAGAGCTGGATGACCTGGTGCCAGAGACGGCTAAGGGCAAGCCAGAGC
TGCAGACCTCTGCTTCCCAACAAATGCTCAACTTTCCTGACAAAGGCAAAGAGAAACCAACAGACATGCA
AAACTTTGGGCTGCGCACAGACATGTACACAAAAAAGAATGTTCCCTCCAAGAGCAAGGCTGCAGCCAGT
GCCACTCGTGAGTGGACAGAACAGGAAACCCTGCTTCTCCTGGAGGCACTGGAAATGTACAAAGATGACT
GGAACAAAGTGTCCGAGCATGTGGGAAGCCGCACACAGGACGAGTGCATCTTGCATTTTCTTCGTCTTCC
CATTGAAGACCCATACCTGGAGGACTCAGAGGCCTCCCTAGGCCCCCTGGCCTACCAACCCATCCCCTTC
AGTCAGTCGGGCAACCCTGTTATGAGCACTGTTGCCTTCCTGGCCTCTGTCGTCGATCCCCGAGTCGCCT
CTGCTGCTGCAAAGTCAGCCCTAGAGGAGTTCTCCAAAATGAAGGAAGAGGTACCCACGGCCTTGGTGGA
GGCCCATGTTCGAAAAGTGGAAGAAGCAGCCAAAGTAACAGGCAAGGCGGACCCTGCCTTCGGTCTGGAA
AGCAGTGGCATTGCAGGAACCACCTCTGATGAGCCTGAGCGGATTGAGGAGAGCGGGAATGACGAGGCTC
GGGTGGAAGGCCAGGCCACAGATGAGAAGAAGGAGCCCAAGGAACCCCGAGAAGGAGGGGGTGCTATAGA
GGAGGAAGCAAAAGAGAAAACCAGCGAGGCTCCCAAGAAGGATGAGGAGAAAGGGAAAGAAGGCGACAGT
GAGAAGGAGTCCGAGAAGAGTGATGGAGACCCAATAGTCGATCCTGAGAAGGAGAAGGAGCCAAAGGAAG
GGCAGGAGGAAGTGCTGAAGGAAGTGGTGGAGTCTGAGGGGGAAAGGAAGACAAAGGTGGAGCGGGACAT
TGGCGAGGGCAACCTCTCCACCGCTGCTGCCGCCGCCCTGGCCGCCGCCGCAGTGAAAGCTAAGCACTTG
GCTGCTGTTGAGGAAAGGAAGATCAAATCTTTGGTGGCCCTGCTGGTGGAGACCCAGATGAAAAAGTTGG
AGATCAAACTTCGGCACTTTGAGGAGCTGGAGACTATCATGGACCGGGAGCGAGAAGCACTGGAGTATCA
GAGGCAGCAGCTCCTGGCCGACAGACAAGCCTTCCACATGGAGCAGCTGAAGTATGCGGAGATGAGGGCT
CGGCAGCAGCACTTCCAACAGATGCACCAACAGCAGCAGCAGCCACCACCAGCCCTGCCCCCAGGCTCCC
AGCCTATCCCCCCAACAGGGGCTGCTGGGCCACCCGCAGTCCATGGCTTGGCTGTGGCTCCAGCCTCTGT
AGTCCCTGCTCCTGCTGGCAGTGGGGCCCCTCCAGGAAGTTTGGGCCCTTCTGAACAGATTGGGCAGGCA
GGGTCAACTGCAGGGCCACAGCAGCAGCAACCAGCTGGAGCCCCCCAGCCTGGGGCAGTCCCACCAGGGG
TTCCCCCCCCTGGACCCCATGGCCCCTCACCGTTCCCCAACCAACAAACTCCTCCCTCAATGATGCCAGG
GGCAGTGCCAGGCAGCGGGCACCCAGGCGTGGCGGGTAATGCTCCTTTGGGTTTGCCTTTTGGCATGCCG
CCTCCTCCTCCTCCTCCTGCTCCATCCATCATCCCATTTGGTAGTCTAGCTGACTCCATCAGTATTAACC
TCCCCGCTCCTCCTAACCTGCATGGGCATCACCACCATCTCCCGTTCGCCCCGGGCACTCTCCCCCCACC
TAACCTGCCTGTGTCCATGGCGAACCCTCTACATCCTAACCTGCCGGCGACCACCACCATGCCATCTTCC
TTGCCTCTCGGGCCGGGGCTCGGATCCGCCGCAGCCCAAAGCCCTGCCATTGTGGCAGCTGTTCAGGGCA
ACCTCCTGCCCAGTGCCAGCCCACTGCCAGACCCAGGCACCCCCCTGCCTCCAGACCCCACAGCCCCGAG
CCCAGGCACGGTCACCCCTGTGCCACCTCCACAGTAGTAATGAACTAGTCCGTAACTTGAAAGTATTTCG
ATTTCTTGGCTTTATATATCTTGTGGAAAGGACGATTCAGAACTCTAGAAGAATCCAGC
