>Addgene plasmid #141709 | TFORF0804 | depositor partial sequence | sequence record 277265 | Barcode
TTCAGAACTCTAGAAGAATCCAGC
